Addgene plasmid #58888: PX543 SpCas9(del175-307)
Purpose: Truncated form of SpCas9 without REC2 domain
Depositing lab: Feng Zhang. Depositing organization: Broad Institute. Publication: Crystal structure of Cas9 in complex with guide RNA and target DNA. Nishimasu H, Ran FA, Hsu PD, Konermann S, Shehata SI, Dohmae N, Ishitani R, Zhang F, Nureki O. Cell. 2014 Feb 27;156(5):935-49. doi: 10.1016/j.cell.2014.02.001. Epub 2014 Feb 13. PubMed 24529477.
Backbone
  Vector backbone: PX165
  Total vector size (bp): 8107
  Vector type: Mammalian Expression, CRISPR
Growth in bacteria
  Bacterial resistance: Ampicillin, 100 μg/mL
  Growth temperature: 37°C
  Growth strain: Stbl3
  Copy number: Unknown
Gene/Insert
  Gene/Insert name: hSpCas9 (alt names: SpCas9; Cas9)
  Species: Synthetic
  Mutation: del amino acids 175-307
  Tag / fusion protein: 3XFLAG (N terminal on insert)
Terms and licenses: Academic/Nonprofit Terms; Industry Terms: Not Available to Industry
Depositor comments: For more information on Zhang Lab CRISPR Plasmids please refer to: http://www.addgene.org/crispr/zhang/.
How to cite: PX543 SpCas9(del175-307) was a gift from Feng Zhang (Addgene plasmid # 58888 ; http://n2t.net/addgene:58888 ; RRID:Addgene_58888)
