[The description below was written by a language model from this plasmid's Addgene catalogue record and pLannotate feature annotations shown in this document.]
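Description:
PX543 SpCas9(del175-307) is a mammalian expression plasmid built on the PX165 backbone that encodes a truncated, human codon-optimised Streptococcus pyogenes Cas9 lacking amino acids 175–307, which corresponds to the REC2 domain of the recognition lobe. It is propagated in E. coli through a high-copy ColE1/pUC-type origin and selected with ampicillin via the β-lactamase gene and its own promoter. An M13 phage origin and small remnants of pBR322 bom and rop sequences are also annotated in the backbone.

The Cas9 cassette is driven by a hybrid promoter made of the CMV immediate-early enhancer, the chicken β-actin promoter and a hybrid CBA/MVM intron. The coding region appears in the feature table as two adjoining N-terminal Cas9 fragments followed by the C-terminal portion, a split consistent with the internal deletion. It ends in a bipartite nucleoplasmin nuclear localisation signal and a bovine growth hormone polyadenylation signal. The catalogue lists an N-terminal 3XFLAG tag. The annotation does not call this tag, though unannotated sequence lies between the intron and the start of Cas9. AAV2 inverted terminal repeats flank the whole expression unit, although the record describes the plasmid only as a mammalian expression and CRISPR vector rather than an AAV one. No guide RNA cassette is annotated, so a guide would presumably be supplied separately.

The catalogue gives a total size of 8107 bp, whereas the depositor's full sequence is 7845 nt, and the record does not explain the difference. The construct was made alongside structural work on Cas9 bound to guide RNA and target DNA, and it serves to test whether the REC2 domain is needed for Cas9 function in mammalian cells.
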