Features (pLannotate 1.2.2; 17 found; start..end, strand, type, name):
      1..141     -  repeat_region  AAV2 ITR: inverted terminal repeat of adeno-associated virus serotype 2 inverted
    160..463     +  enhancer       CMV enhancer: human cytomegalovirus immediate early enhancer
    465..742     +  promoter       chicken β-actin promoter: No description available
    743..971     +  intron         hybrid intron: hybrid between chicken β-actin (CBA) and minute virus of mice (MMV) introns (Gray et al., 2011)
   1109..1627    +  CDS            Cas9(N) (fragment): N-terminal portion of Streptococcus pyogenes Cas9 (Zetsche et al., 2015)
   1628..2425    +  CDS            Cas9(N) (fragment): N-terminal portion of Streptococcus pyogenes Cas9 (Zetsche et al., 2015)
   2312..4810    +  CDS            Cas9(C): C-terminal portion of Streptococcus pyogenes Cas9 (Zetsche et al., 2015)
   4811..4858    +  CDS            nucleoplasmin NLS: bipartite nuclear localization signal from nucleoplasmin
   4892..5003    +  polyA_signal   bGH poly(A) signal: bovine growth hormone polyadenylation signal
   5108..5248    +  repeat_region  AAV2 ITR: inverted terminal repeat of adeno-associated virus serotype 2 inverted
   5253..5304    -  misc_feature   bom (fragment): basis of mobility region from pBR322
   5323..5703    +  rep_origin     M13 ori (sequence partly withheld): M13 bacteriophage origin of replication; arrow indicates direction of (+) strand synthesis
   5779..5828    -  misc_feature   bom (fragment): basis of mobility region from pBR322
   5930..5965    -  CDS            rop (fragment): Rop protein, which maintains plasmids at low copy number; rop
   6060..6164    +  promoter       AmpR promoter: bla
   6165..7025    +  CDS            AmpR: β-lactamase; bla; confers resistance to ampicillin, carbenicillin, and related antibiotics
   7196..7784    +  rep_origin     ori: high-copy-number ColE1/pMB1/pBR322/pUC origin of replication
>Addgene plasmid #58888 | PX543 SpCas9(del175-307) | depositor full sequence | sequence record 97158 | PX543 SpCas9(del175-307) sequence 7845 bps
CCTGCAGGCAGCTGCGCGCTCGCTCGCTCACTGAGGCCGCCCGGGCAAAGCCCGGGCGTCGGGCGACCTT
TGGTCGCCCGGCCTCAGTGAGCGAGCGAGCGCGCAGAGAGGGAGTGGCCAACTCCATCACTAGGGGTTCC
TGCGGCCTCTAGAGGTACCCGTTACATAACTTACGGTAAATGGCCCGCCTGGCTGACCGCCCAACGACCC
CCGCCCATTGACGTCAATAATGACGTATGTTCCCATAGTAACGCCAATAGGGACTTTCCATTGACGTCAA
TGGGTGGAGTATTTACGGTAAACTGCCCACTTGGCAGTACATCAAGTGTATCATATGCCAAGTACGCCCC
CTATTGACGTCAATGACGGTAAATGGCCCGCCTGGCATTATGCCCAGTACATGACCTTATGGGACTTTCC
TACTTGGCAGTACATCTACGTATTAGTCATCGCTATTACCATGGTCGAGGTGAGCCCCACGTTCTGCTTC
ACTCTCCCCATCTCCCCCCCCTCCCCACCCCCAATTTTGTATTTATTTATTTTTTAATTATTTTGTGCAG
CGATGGGGGCGGGGGGGGGGGGGGGGCGCGCGCCAGGCGGGGCGGGGCGGGGCGAGGGGCGGGGCGGGGC
GAGGCGGAGAGGTGCGGCGGCAGCCAATCAGAGCGGCGCGCTCCGAAAGTTTCCTTTTATGGCGAGGCGG
CGGCGGCGGCGGCCCTATAAAAAGCGAAGCGCGCGGCGGGCGGGAGTCGCTGCGACGCTGCCTTCGCCCC
GTGCCCCGCTCCGCCGCCGCCTCGCGCCGCCCGCCCCGGCTCTGACTGACCGCGTTACTCCCACAGGTGA
GCGGGCGGGACGGCCCTTCTCCTCCGGGCTGTAATTAGCTGAGCAAGAGGTAAGGGTTTAAGGGATGGTT
GGTTGGTGGGGTATTAATGTTTAATTACCTGGAGCACCTGCCTGAAATCACTTTTTTTCAGGTTGGACCG
GTGCCACCATGGACTATAAGGACCACGACGGAGACTACAAGGATCATGATATTGATTACAAAGACGATGA
CGATAAGATGGCCCCAAAGAAGAAGCGGAAGGTCGGTATCCACGGAGTCCCAGCAGCCGACAAGAAGTAC
AGCATCGGCCTGGACATCGGCACCAACTCTGTGGGCTGGGCCGTGATCACCGACGAGTACAAGGTGCCCA
GCAAGAAATTCAAGGTGCTGGGCAACACCGACCGGCACAGCATCAAGAAGAACCTGATCGGAGCCCTGCT
GTTCGACAGCGGCGAAACAGCCGAGGCCACCCGGCTGAAGAGAACCGCCAGAAGAAGATACACCAGACGG
AAGAACCGGATCTGCTATCTGCAAGAGATCTTCAGCAACGAGATGGCCAAGGTGGACGACAGCTTCTTCC
ACAGACTGGAAGAGTCCTTCCTGGTGGAAGAGGATAAGAAGCACGAGCGGCACCCCATCTTCGGCAACAT
CGTGGACGAGGTGGCCTACCACGAGAAGTACCCCACCATCTACCACCTGAGAAAGAAACTGGTGGACAGC
ACCGACAAGGCCGACCTGCGGCTGATCTATCTGGCCCTGGCCCACATGATCAAGTTCCGGGGCCACTTCC
TGATCGAGGGCGACCTGGTGAACACCGAGATCACCAAGGCCCCCCTGAGCGCCTCTATGATCAAGAGATA
CGACGAGCACCACCAGGACCTGACCCTGCTGAAAGCTCTCGTGCGGCAGCAGCTGCCTGAGAAGTACAAA
GAGATTTTCTTCGACCAGAGCAAGAACGGCTACGCCGGCTACATTGACGGCGGAGCCAGCCAGGAAGAGT
TCTACAAGTTCATCAAGCCCATCCTGGAAAAGATGGACGGCACCGAGGAACTGCTCGTGAAGCTGAACAG
AGAGGACCTGCTGCGGAAGCAGCGGACCTTCGACAACGGCAGCATCCCCCACCAGATCCACCTGGGAGAG
CTGCACGCCATTCTGCGGCGGCAGGAAGATTTTTACCCATTCCTGAAGGACAACCGGGAAAAGATCGAGA
AGATCCTGACCTTCCGCATCCCCTACTACGTGGGCCCTCTGGCCAGGGGAAACAGCAGATTCGCCTGGAT
GACCAGAAAGAGCGAGGAAACCATCACCCCCTGGAACTTCGAGGAAGTGGTGGACAAGGGCGCTTCCGCC
CAGAGCTTCATCGAGCGGATGACCAACTTCGATAAGAACCTGCCCAACGAGAAGGTGCTGCCCAAGCACA
GCCTGCTGTACGAGTACTTCACCGTGTATAACGAGCTGACCAAAGTGAAATACGTGACCGAGGGAATGAG
AAAGCCCGCCTTCCTGAGCGGCGAGCAGAAAAAGGCCATCGTGGACCTGCTGTTCAAGACCAACCGGAAA
GTGACCGTGAAGCAGCTGAAAGAGGACTACTTCAAGAAAATCGAGTGCTTCGACTCCGTGGAAATCTCCG
GCGTGGAAGATCGGTTCAACGCCTCCCTGGGCACATACCACGATCTGCTGAAAATTATCAAGGACAAGGA
CTTCCTGGACAATGAGGAAAACGAGGACATTCTGGAAGATATCGTGCTGACCCTGACACTGTTTGAGGAC
AGAGAGATGATCGAGGAACGGCTGAAAACCTATGCCCACCTGTTCGACGACAAAGTGATGAAGCAGCTGA
AGCGGCGGAGATACACCGGCTGGGGCAGGCTGAGCCGGAAGCTGATCAACGGCATCCGGGACAAGCAGTC
CGGCAAGACAATCCTGGATTTCCTGAAGTCCGACGGCTTCGCCAACAGAAACTTCATGCAGCTGATCCAC
GACGACAGCCTGACCTTTAAAGAGGACATCCAGAAAGCCCAGGTGTCCGGCCAGGGCGATAGCCTGCACG
AGCACATTGCCAATCTGGCCGGCAGCCCCGCCATTAAGAAGGGCATCCTGCAGACAGTGAAGGTGGTGGA
CGAGCTCGTGAAAGTGATGGGCCGGCACAAGCCCGAGAACATCGTGATCGAAATGGCCAGAGAGAACCAG
ACCACCCAGAAGGGACAGAAGAACAGCCGCGAGAGAATGAAGCGGATCGAAGAGGGCATCAAAGAGCTGG
GCAGCCAGATCCTGAAAGAACACCCCGTGGAAAACACCCAGCTGCAGAACGAGAAGCTGTACCTGTACTA
CCTGCAGAATGGGCGGGATATGTACGTGGACCAGGAACTGGACATCAACCGGCTGTCCGACTACGATGTG
GACCATATCGTGCCTCAGAGCTTTCTGAAGGACGACTCCATCGACAACAAGGTGCTGACCAGAAGCGACA
AGAACCGGGGCAAGAGCGACAACGTGCCCTCCGAAGAGGTCGTGAAGAAGATGAAGAACTACTGGCGGCA
GCTGCTGAACGCCAAGCTGATTACCCAGAGAAAGTTCGACAATCTGACCAAGGCCGAGAGAGGCGGCCTG
AGCGAACTGGATAAGGCCGGCTTCATCAAGAGACAGCTGGTGGAAACCCGGCAGATCACAAAGCACGTGG
CACAGATCCTGGACTCCCGGATGAACACTAAGTACGACGAGAATGACAAGCTGATCCGGGAAGTGAAAGT
GATCACCCTGAAGTCCAAGCTGGTGTCCGATTTCCGGAAGGATTTCCAGTTTTACAAAGTGCGCGAGATC
AACAACTACCACCACGCCCACGACGCCTACCTGAACGCCGTCGTGGGAACCGCCCTGATCAAAAAGTACC
CTAAGCTGGAAAGCGAGTTCGTGTACGGCGACTACAAGGTGTACGACGTGCGGAAGATGATCGCCAAGAG
CGAGCAGGAAATCGGCAAGGCTACCGCCAAGTACTTCTTCTACAGCAACATCATGAACTTTTTCAAGACC
GAGATTACCCTGGCCAACGGCGAGATCCGGAAGCGGCCTCTGATCGAGACAAACGGCGAAACCGGGGAGA
TCGTGTGGGATAAGGGCCGGGATTTTGCCACCGTGCGGAAAGTGCTGAGCATGCCCCAAGTGAATATCGT
GAAAAAGACCGAGGTGCAGACAGGCGGCTTCAGCAAAGAGTCTATCCTGCCCAAGAGGAACAGCGATAAG
CTGATCGCCAGAAAGAAGGACTGGGACCCTAAGAAGTACGGCGGCTTCGACAGCCCCACCGTGGCCTATT
CTGTGCTGGTGGTGGCCAAAGTGGAAAAGGGCAAGTCCAAGAAACTGAAGAGTGTGAAAGAGCTGCTGGG
GATCACCATCATGGAAAGAAGCAGCTTCGAGAAGAATCCCATCGACTTTCTGGAAGCCAAGGGCTACAAA
GAAGTGAAAAAGGACCTGATCATCAAGCTGCCTAAGTACTCCCTGTTCGAGCTGGAAAACGGCCGGAAGA
GAATGCTGGCCTCTGCCGGCGAACTGCAGAAGGGAAACGAACTGGCCCTGCCCTCCAAATATGTGAACTT
CCTGTACCTGGCCAGCCACTATGAGAAGCTGAAGGGCTCCCCCGAGGATAATGAGCAGAAACAGCTGTTT
GTGGAACAGCACAAGCACTACCTGGACGAGATCATCGAGCAGATCAGCGAGTTCTCCAAGAGAGTGATCC
TGGCCGACGCTAATCTGGACAAAGTGCTGTCCGCCTACAACAAGCACCGGGATAAGCCCATCAGAGAGCA
GGCCGAGAATATCATCCACCTGTTTACCCTGACCAATCTGGGAGCCCCTGCCGCCTTCAAGTACTTTGAC
ACCACCATCGACCGGAAGAGGTACACCAGCACCAAAGAGGTGCTGGACGCCACCCTGATCCACCAGAGCA
TCACCGGCCTGTACGAGACACGGATCGACCTGTCTCAGCTGGGAGGCGACAAAAGGCCGGCGGCCACGAA
AAAGGCCGGCCAGGCAAAAAAGAAAAAGTAAGAATTCCTAGAGCTCGCTGATCAGCCTCGACTGTGCCTT
CTAGTTGCCAGCCATCTGTTGTTTGCCCCTCCCCCGTGCCTTCCTTGACCCTGGAAGGTGCCACTCCCAC
TGTCCTTTCCTAATAAAATGAGGAAATTGCATCGCATTGTCTGAGTAGGTGTCATTCTATTCTGGGGGGT
GGGGTGGGGCAGGACAGCAAGGGGGAGGATTGGGAAGAGAATAGCAGGCATGCTGGGGAGCGGCCGCAGG
AACCCCTAGTGATGGAGTTGGCCACTCCCTCTCTGCGCGCTCGCTCGCTCACTGAGGCCGGGCGACCAAA
GGTCGCCCGACGCCCGGGCTTTGCCCGGGCGGCCTCAGTGAGCGAGCGAGCGCGCAGCTGCCTGCAGGGG
CGCCTGATGCGGTATTTTCTCCTTACGCATCTGTGCGGTATTTCACACCGCATA
[142 nt withheld, positions 5305-5446]
C
[141 nt withheld, positions 5448-5588]
CCTTTGACGTTGGAGTCCACGTTCTTT
[37 nt withheld, positions 5616-5652]
ACCCTATCTCGGGCTATTCTTTTGATTTATAAGGGATTTTGCCGATTTCGGCCTATTGGTTAAAAAATGA
GCTGATTTAACAAAAATTTAACGCGAATTTTAACAAAATATTAACGTTTACAATTTTATGGTGCACTCTC
AGTACAATCTGCTCTGATGCCGCATAGTTAAGCCAGCCCCGACACCCGCCAACACCCGCTGACGCGCCCT
GACGGGCTTGTCTGCTCCCGGCATCCGCTTACAGACAAGCTGTGACCGTCTCCGGGAGCTGCATGTGTCA
GAGGTTTTCACCGTCATCACCGAAACGCGCGAGACGAAAGGGCCTCGTGATACGCCTATTTTTATAGGTT
AATGTCATGATAATAATGGTTTCTTAGACGTCAGGTGGCACTTTTCGGGGAAATGTGCGCGGAACCCCTA
TTTGTTTATTTTTCTAAATACATTCAAATATGTATCCGCTCATGAGACAATAACCCTGATAAATGCTTCA
ATAATATTGAAAAAGGAAGAGTATGAGTATTCAACATTTCCGTGTCGCCCTTATTCCCTTTTTTGCGGCA
TTTTGCCTTCCTGTTTTTGCTCACCCAGAAACGCTGGTGAAAGTAAAAGATGCTGAAGATCAGTTGGGTG
CACGAGTGGGTTACATCGAACTGGATCTCAACAGCGGTAAGATCCTTGAGAGTTTTCGCCCCGAAGAACG
TTTTCCAATGATGAGCACTTTTAAAGTTCTGCTATGTGGCGCGGTATTATCCCGTATTGACGCCGGGCAA
GAGCAACTCGGTCGCCGCATACACTATTCTCAGAATGACTTGGTTGAGTACTCACCAGTCACAGAAAAGC
ATCTTACGGATGGCATGACAGTAAGAGAATTATGCAGTGCTGCCATAACCATGAGTGATAACACTGCGGC
CAACTTACTTCTGACAACGATCGGAGGACCGAAGGAGCTAACCGCTTTTTTGCACAACATGGGGGATCAT
GTAACTCGCCTTGATCGTTGGGAACCGGAGCTGAATGAAGCCATACCAAACGACGAGCGTGACACCACGA
TGCCTGTAGCAATGGCAACAACGTTGCGCAAACTATTAACTGGCGAACTACTTACTCTAGCTTCCCGGCA
ACAATTAATAGACTGGATGGAGGCGGATAAAGTTGCAGGACCACTTCTGCGCTCGGCCCTTCCGGCTGGC
TGGTTTATTGCTGATAAATCTGGAGCCGGTGAGCGTGGAAGCCGCGGTATCATTGCAGCACTGGGGCCAG
ATGGTAAGCCCTCCCGTATCGTAGTTATCTACACGACGGGGAGTCAGGCAACTATGGATGAACGAAATAG
ACAGATCGCTGAGATAGGTGCCTCACTGATTAAGCATTGGTAACTGTCAGACCAAGTTTACTCATATATA
CTTTAGATTGATTTAAAACTTCATTTTTAATTTAAAAGGATCTAGGTGAAGATCCTTTTTGATAATCTCA
TGACCAAAATCCCTTAACGTGAGTTTTCGTTCCACTGAGCGTCAGACCCCGTAGAAAAGATCAAAGGATC
TTCTTGAGATCCTTTTTTTCTGCGCGTAATCTGCTGCTTGCAAACAAAAAAACCACCGCTACCAGCGGTG
GTTTGTTTGCCGGATCAAGAGCTACCAACTCTTTTTCCGAAGGTAACTGGCTTCAGCAGAGCGCAGATAC
CAAATACTGTCCTTCTAGTGTAGCCGTAGTTAGGCCACCACTTCAAGAACTCTGTAGCACCGCCTACATA
CCTCGCTCTGCTAATCCTGTTACCAGTGGCTGCTGCCAGTGGCGATAAGTCGTGTCTTACCGGGTTGGAC
TCAAGACGATAGTTACCGGATAAGGCGCAGCGGTCGGGCTGAACGGGGGGTTCGTGCACACAGCCCAGCT
TGGAGCGAACGACCTACACCGAACTGAGATACCTACAGCGTGAGCTATGAGAAAGCGCCACGCTTCCCGA
AGGGAGAAAGGCGGACAGGTATCCGGTAAGCGGCAGGGTCGGAACAGGAGAGCGCACGAGGGAGCTTCCA
GGGGGAAACGCCTGGTATCTTTATAGTCCTGTCGGGTTTCGCCACCTCTGACTTGAGCGTCGATTTTTGT
GATGCTCGTCAGGGGGGCGGAGCCTATGGAAAAACGCCAGCAACGCGGCCTTTTTACGGTTCCTGGCCTT
TTGCTGGCCTTTTGCTCACATGT
