>Addgene plasmid #58888 | PX543 SpCas9(del175-307) | addgene partial sequence | sequence record 92221 | pCBhProF2 5'-agggtttaagggatggttgg-3'
CCTGGAGCACCTGCCTGAAATCACTTTTTTTCAGGTTGGACCGGTGCCACCATGGACTATAAGGACCACG
ACGGAGACTACAAGGATCATGATATTGATTACAAAGACGATGACGATAAGATGGCCCCAAAGAAGAAGCG
GAAGGTCGGTATCCACGGAGTCCCAGCAGCCGACAAGAAGTACAGCATCGGCCTGGACATCGGCACCAAC
TCTGTGGGCTGGGCCGTGATCACCGACGAGTACAAGGTGCCCAGCAAGAAATTCAAGGTGCTGGGCAACA
CCGACCGGCACAGCATCAAGAAGAACCTGATCGGAGCCCTGCTGTTCGACAGCGGCGAAACAGCCGAGGC
CACCCGGCTGAAGAGAACCGCCAGAAGAAGATACACCAGACGGAAGAACCGGATCTGCTATCTGCAAGAG
ATCTTCAGCAACGAGATGGCCAAGGTGGACGACAGCTTCTTCCAC
