>Addgene plasmid #58888 | PX543 SpCas9(del175-307) | addgene partial sequence | sequence record 92222 | dCas9-R2 5'-GGGTTTCCACCAGCTGTCTC-3'
TTCGCTCAGGCCGCCTCTCTCGGCCTTGGTCAGATTGTCGAACTTTCTCTGGGTAATCAGCTTGGCGTTC
AGCAGCTGCCGCCAGTAGTTCTTCATCTTCTTCACGACCTCTTCGGAGGGCACGTTGTCGCTCTTGCCCC
GGTTCTTGTCGCTTCTGGTCAGCACCTTGTTGTCGATGGAGTCGTCCTTCAGAAAGCTCTGAGGCACGAT
ATGGTCCACATCGTAGTCGGACAGCCGGTTGATGTCCAGTTCCTGGTCCACGTACATATCCCGCCCATTC
TGCAGGTAGTACAGGTACAGCTTCTCGTTCTGCAGCTGGGTGTTTTCCACGGGGTGTTCTTTCAGGATCT
GGCTGCCCAGCTCTTTGATGCCCTCTTCGATCCGCTTCATTCTCTCGCGGCTGTTCTTCTGTCCCTTCTG
GGTGGTCTGGTTCTCTCTGGCCATTTCGATCACGATGTTCTCGGGCTTGTGCCGGCCCATCACTTTCACG
AGCTCGTCCACCACCTTCACTGTCTGCAGGATGCCCTTCTTAATGG
