>Addgene plasmid #58888 | PX543 SpCas9(del175-307) | addgene partial sequence | sequence record 92223 | hCas9-REC2-F 5'-CACGAGAAGTACCCCACCATC-3'
AAGAAACTGGTGGACAGCACCGACAAGGCCGACCTGCGGCTGATCTATCTGGCCCTGGCCCACATGATCA
AGTTCCGGGGCCACTTCCTGATCGAGGGCGACCTGGTGAACACCGAGATCACCAAGGCCCCCCTGAGCGC
CTCTATGATCAAGAGATACGACGAGCACCACCAGGACCTGACCCTGCTGAAAGCTCTCGTGCGGCAGCAG
CTGCCTGAGAAGTACAAAGAGATTTTCTTCGACCAGAGCAAGAACGGCTACGCCGGCTACATTGACGGCG
GAGCCAGCCAGGAAGAGTTCTACAAGTTCATCAAGCCCATCCTGGAAAAGATGGACGGCACCGAGGAACT
GCTCGTGAAGCTGAACAGAGAGGACCTGCTGCGGAAGCAGCGGACCTTCGACAACGGCAGCATCCCCCAC
CAGATCCACCTGGGAGAGCTGCACGCCATTCTGCGGCGGCAGGAAGATTTTTACCCATTCCTGAAGGACA
ACCGGGAAAAGATCGAGAAGATCCTGACCTTCCGCATCCCCTACTACGTGGGCCCTCTGGCC
