>Addgene plasmid #58888 | PX543 SpCas9(del175-307) | addgene partial sequence | sequence record 92224 | BGH-rev 5'-TAGAAGGCACAGTCGAGG-3'
GGAATTCTTACTTTTTCTTTTTTGCCTGGCCGGCCTTTTTCGTGGCCGCCGGCCTTTTGTCGCCTCCCAG
CTGAGACAGGTCGATCCGTGTCTCGTACAGGCCGGTGATGCTCTGGTGGATCAGGGTGGCGTCCAGCACC
TCTTTGGTGCTGGTGTACCTCTTCCGGTCGATGGTGGTGTCAAAGTACTTGAAGGCGGCAGGGGCTCCCA
GATTGGTCAGGGTAAACAGGTGGATGATATTCTCGGCCTGCTCTCTGATGGGCTTATCCCGGTGCTTGTT
GTAGGCGGACAGCACTTTGTCCAGATTAGCGTCGGCCAGGATCACTCTCTTGGAGAACTCGCTGATCTGC
TCGATGATCTCGTCCAGGTAGTGCTTGTGCTGTTCCACAAACAGCTGTTTCTGCTCATTATCCTCGGGGG
AGCCCTTCAGCTTCTCATAGTGGCTGGCCAGGTACAGGAAGTTCACATATTTGGAGGGCAGGGCCAGTTC
GTTTCCCTTCTGCAGTTCGCCGGCAGAGGCCAGCATTCTCTTCCGGCCGTTTTCCAGCTCGAACAGGGAG
TACTTAGGCAGCTTGATGATCAGGTCCTTTTTCACTTCTTTGTAGCCCTTGGCTTCCAGAAAGTCGATGG
GATTCTTCTCGAAGCTGCTTCTTTCCATGATGGTGATCCCCAGCAGCTCTTTCACACTCTTCAGTTTCTT
GGACTTGCCCTTTTCCACTTTGGCCACCACCAGCACA
