>Addgene plasmid #58888 | PX543 SpCas9(del175-307) | addgene partial sequence | sequence record 92227 | pBR322ori-F 5'-GGGAAACGCCTGGTATCTTT-3'
CTCTGACTTGAGCGTCGATTTTTGTGATGCTCGTCAGGGGGGCGGAGCCTATGGAAAAACGCCAGCAACG
CGGCCTTTTTACGGTTCCTGGCCTTTTGCTGGCCTTTTGCTCACATGTCCTGCAGGCAGCTGCGCGCTC
