>Addgene plasmid #58888 | PX543 SpCas9(del175-307) | addgene partial sequence | sequence record 94000 | hSpCas9-R1 5'-CGCTCGTGCTTCTTATCCTC-3'
TCTTCCAGTCTGTGGAAGAAGCTGTCGTCCACCTTGGCCATCTCGTTGCTGAAGATCTCTTGCAGATAGC
AGATCCGGTTCTTCCGTCTGGTGTATCTTCTTCTGGCGGTTCTCTTCAGCCGGGTGGCCTCGGCTGTTTC
GCCGCTGTCGAACAGCAGGGCTCCGATCAGGTTCTTCTTGATGCTGTGCCGGTCGGTGTTGCCCAGCACC
TTGAATTTCTTGCTGGGCACCTTGTACTCGTCGGTGATCACGGCCCAGCCCACAGAGTTGGTGCCGATGT
CCAGGCCGATGCTGTACTTCTTGTCGGCTGCTGGGACTCCGTGGATACCGACCTTCCGCTTCTTCTTTGG
GGCCATCTTATCGTCATCGTCTTTGTAATCAATATCATGATCCTTGTAGTCTCCGTCGTGGTCCTTATAG
TCCATGGTGGCACCGGTCCAACCTGAAAAAAAGTGATTTCAGGCAGGTGCTCCAGGTAATTAAACATTAA
TACCCCACCAACCAACCATCCCTTAAACCCTTACCTCTTGCTCAGCTAATTACAGCCCGGAGGAGAAGGG
CCGTCCCGCCCGCTCACCTGTGGGAGTAACGCGGTCAGTCAGAGCCGGGGCGGGCGGCGCGAGGCGGCGG
CGGAGCGGGGCACGGGGCGAAGGCAGCG
